>Addgene plasmid #174423 | 6xHis(TEV)-Drp1(K38A)-StrepII | addgene full sequence | sequence record 343837 | Addgene NGS Result
GCCTGGCCCTGAGAGAGTTGCAGCAAGCGGTCCACGCTGGTTTGCCCCAGCAGGCGAAAATCCTGTTTGA
TGGTGGTTAACGGCGGGATATAACATGAGCTGTCTTCGGTATCGTCGTATCCCACTACCGAGATATCCGC
ACCAACGCGCAGCCCGGACTCGGTAATGGCGCGCATTGCGCCCAGCGCCATCTGATCGTTGGCAACCAGC
ATCGCAGTGGGAACGATGCCCTCATTCAGCATTTGCATGGTTTGTTGAAAACCGGACATGGCACTCCAGT
CGCCTTCCCGTTCCGCTATCGGCTGAATTTGATTGCGAGTGAGATATTTATGCCAGCCAGCCAGACGCAG
ACGCGCCGAGACAGAACTTAATGGGCCCGCTAACAGCGCGATTTGCTGGTGACCCAATGCGACCAGATGC
TCCACGCCCAGTCGCGTACCGTCTTCATGGGAGAAAATAATACTGTTGATGGGTGTCTGGTCAGAGACAT
CAAGAAATAACGCCGGAACATTAGTGCAGGCAGCTTCCACAGCAATGGCATCCTGGTCATCCAGCGGATA
GTTAATGATCAGCCCACTGACGCGTTGCGCGAGAAGATTGTGCACCGCCGCTTTACAGGCTTCGACGCCG
CTTCGTTCTACCATCGACACCACCACGCTGGCACCCAGTTGATCGGCGCGAGATTTAATCGCCGCGACAA
TTTGCGACGGCGCGTGCAGGGCCAGACTGGAGGTGGCAACGCCAATCAGCAACGACTGTTTGCCCGCCAG
TTGTTGTGCCACGCGGTTGGGAATGTAATTCAGCTCCGCCATCGCCGCTTCCACTTTTTCCCGCGTTTTC
GCAGAAACGTGGCTGGCCTGGTTCACCACGCGGGAAACGGTCTGATAAGAGACACCGGCATACTCTGCGA
CATCGTATAACGTTACTGGTTTCACATTCACCACCCTGAATTGACTCTCTTCCGGGCGCTATCATGCCAT
ACCGCGAAAGGTTTTGCGCCATTCGATGGTGTCCGGGATCTCGACGCTCTCCCTTATGCGACTCCTGCAT
TAGGAAGCAGCCCAGTAGTAGGTTGAGGCCGTTGAGCACCGCCGCCGCAAGGAATGGTGCATGCAAGGAG
ATGGCGCCCAACAGTCCCCCGGCCACGGGGCCTGCCACCATACCCACGCCGAAACAAGCGCTCATGAGCC
CGAAGTGGCGAGCCCGATCTTCCCCATCGGTGATGTCGGCGATATAGGCGCCAGCAACCGCACCTGTGGC
GCCGGTGATGCCGGCCACGATGCGTCCGGCGTAGAGGATCGAGATCTCGATCCCGCGAAATTAATACGAC
TCACTATAGGGGAATTGTGAGCGGATAACAATTCCCCTCTAGAAATAATTTTGTTTAACTTTAAGAAGGA
GATATACCATGGGCAGCAGCCATCATCATCATCATCACGAAAATCTGTATTTCCAAGGCTCGATGGAGGC
GCTAATTCCTGTCATAAACAAGCTCCAGGACGTCTTCAACACGGTGGGCGCCGACATCATCCAGCTGCCT
CAAATCGTCGTAGTGGGAACGCAGAGCAGCGGAGCGAGCTCAGTGCTAGAAAGCCTGGTGGGGAGGGACC
TGCTTCCCAGAGGTACTGGAATTGTCACCCGGAGACCTCTCATTCTGCAACTGGTCCATGTTTCACAAGA
AGATAAACGGAAAACAACAGGAGAAGAAAATGGGGTGGAAGCAGAAGAATGGGGTAAATTTCTTCACACC
AAAAATAAGCTTTACACGGATTTTGATGAAATTCGACAAGAAATTGAAAATGAAACAGAAAGAATTTCAG
GAAATAATAAGGGAGTAAGCCCTGAACCAATTCATCTTAAGATTTTTTCACCCAACGTTGTCAATTTGAC
ACTTGTGGATTTGCCAGGAATGACCAAGGTGCCTGTAGGTGATCAACCTAAGGATATTGAGCTTCAAATC
AGAGAGCTCATTCTTCGGTTCATCAGTAATCCTAATTCCATTATCCTCGCTGTCACTGCTGCTAATACAG
ATATGGCAACATCAGAGGCACTTAAAATTTCAAGAGAGGTAGATCCAGATGGTCGCAGAACCCTAGCTGT
AATCACTAAACTTGATCTCATGGATGCGGGTACTGATGCCATGGATGTATTGATGGGAAGGGTTATTCCA
GTCAAACTTGGAATAATTGGAGTAGTTAACAGGAGCCAGCTAGATATTAACAACAAGAAGAGTGTAACTG
ATTCAATCCGTGATGAGTATGCTTTTCTTCAAAAGAAATATCCATCTCTGGCCAATAGAAATGGAACAAA
GTATCTTGCTAGGACTCTAAACAGGTTACTGATGCATCACATCAGAGATTGTTTACCAGAGTTGAAAACA
AGAATAAATGTTCTAGCTGCTCAGTATCAGTCTCTTCTAAATAGCTACGGTGAACCCGTGGATGATAAAA
GTGCTACTTTACTCCAACTTATTACCAAATTTGCCACAGAATATTGTAACACTATTGAAGGAACTGCAAA
ATATATTGAAACTTCGGAGCTATGCGGTGGTGCTAGAATTTGTTATATTTTCCATGAGACTTTTGGGCGA
ACCTTAGAATCTGTTGATCCACTTGGTGGCCTTAACACTATTGACATTTTGACTGCCATTAGAAATGCTA
CTGGTCCTCGTCCTGCTTTATTTGTGCCTGAGGTTTCATTTGAGTTACTGGTGAAGCGGCAAATCAAACG
TCTAGAAGAGCCCAGCCTCCGCTGTGTGGAACTGGTTCATGAGGAAATGCAAAGGATCATTCAGCACTGT
AGCAATTACAGTACACAGGAATTGTTACGATTTCCTAAACTTCATGATGCCATAGTTGAAGTGGTGACTT
GTCTTCTTCGTAAAAGGTTGCCTGTTACAAATGAAATGGTCCATAACTTAGTGGCAATTGAACTGGCTTA
TATCAACACAAAACATCCAGACTTTGCTGATGCTTGTGGGCTAATGAACAATAATATAGAGGAACAAAGG
AGAAACAGGCTAGCCAGAGAATTACCTTCAGCTGTATCACGAGACAAGGTTGCATCTGGAGGTGGTGGGG
TTGGAGATGGTGTTCAAGAACCAACCACAGGCAACTGGAGAGGAATGCTGAAAACTTCAAAAGCTGAAGA
GTTATTAGCAGAAGAAAAATCAAAACCCATTCCAATTATGCCAGCCAGTCCACAAAAAGGTCATGCCGTG
AACCTGCTAGATGTGCCAGTTCCTGTTGCACGAAAACTATCTGCTCGGGAACAGCGAGATTGTGAGGTTA
TTGAACGACTCATTAAATCATATTTTCTCATTGTCAGAAAGAATATTCAAGACAGTGTGCCAAAGGCAGT
AATGCATTTTTTGGTTAATCATGTGAAAGACACTCTTCAGAGTGAGCTAGTAGGCCAGCTGTATAAATCA
TCCTTATTGGATGATCTTCTGACAGAATCTGAGGACATGGCACAGCGCAGGAAAGAAGCAGCTGATATGC
TAAAGGCATTACAAGGAGCCAGTCAAATTATTGCTGAAATCCGGGAGACTCATCTTTGGTGGTCTCATCC
TCAGTTCGAAAAATAAGATCCGGCTGCTAACAAAGCCCGAAAGGAAGCTGAGTTGGCTGCTGCCACCGCT
GAGCAATAACTAGCATAACCCCTTGGGGCCTCTAAACGGGTCTTGAGGGGTTTTTTGCTGAAAGGAGGAA
CTATATCCGGATATCCCGCAAGAGGCCCGGCAGTACCGGCATAACCAAGCCTATGCCTACAGCATCCAGG
GTGACGGTGCCGAGGATGACGATGAGCGCATTGTTAGATTTCATACACGGTGCCTGACTGCGTTAGCAAT
TTAACTGTGATAAACTACCGCATTAAAGCTTATCGATGATAAGCTGTCAAACATGAGAATTCTTGAAGAC
GAAAGGGCCTCGTGATACGCCTATTTTTATAGGTTAATGTCATGATAATAATGGTTTCTTAGACGTCAGG
TGGCACTTTTCGGGGAAATGTGCGCGGAACCCCTATTTGTTTATTTTTCTAAATACATTCAAATATGTAT
CCGCTCATGAGACAATAACCCTGATAAATGCTTCAATAATATTGAAAAAGGAAGAGTATGAGTATTCAAC
ATTTCCGTGTCGCCCTTATTCCCTTTTTTGCGGCATTTTGCCTTCCTGTTTTTGCTCACCCAGAAACGCT
GGTGAAAGTAAAAGATGCTGAAGATCAGTTGGGTGCACGAGTGGGTTACATCGAACTGGATCTCAACAGC
GGTAAGATCCTTGAGAGTTTTCGCCCCGAAGAACGTTTTCCAATGATGAGCACTTTTAAAGTTCTGCTAT
GTGGCGCGGTATTATCCCGTGTTGACGCCGGGCAAGAGCAACTCGGTCGCCGCATACACTATTCTCAGAA
TGACTTGGTTGAGTACTCACCAGTCACAGAAAAGCATCTTACGGATGGCATGACAGTAAGAGAATTATGC
AGTGCTGCCATAACCATGAGTGATAACACTGCGGCCAACTTACTTCTGACAACGATCGGAGGACCGAAGG
AGCTAACCGCTTTTTTGCACAACATGGGGGATCATGTAACTCGCCTTGATCGTTGGGAACCGGAGCTGAA
TGAAGCCATACCAAACGACGAGCGTGACACCACGATGCCTGCAGCAATGGCAACAACGTTGCGCAAACTA
TTAACTGGCGAACTACTTACTCTAGCTTCCCGGCAACAATTAATAGACTGGATGGAGGCGGATAAAGTTG
CAGGACCACTTCTGCGCTCGGCCCTTCCGGCTGGCTGGTTTATTGCTGATAAATCTGGAGCCGGTGAGCG
TGGGTCTCGCGGTATCATTGCAGCACTGGGGCCAGATGGTAAGCCCTCCCGTATCGTAGTTATCTACACG
ACGGGGAGTCAGGCAACTATGGATGAACGAAATAGACAGATCGCTGAGATAGGTGCCTCACTGATTAAGC
ATTGGTAACTGTCAGACCAAGTTTACTCATATATACTTTAGATTGATTTAAAACTTCATTTTTAATTTAA
AAGGATCTAGGTGAAGATCCTTTTTGATAATCTCATGACCAAAATCCCTTAACGTGAGTTTTCGTTCCAC
TGAGCGTCAGACCCCGTAGAAAAGATCAAAGGATCTTCTTGAGATCCTTTTTTTCTGCGCGTAATCTGCT
GCTTGCAAACAAAAAAACCACCGCTACCAGCGGTGGTTTGTTTGCCGGATCAAGAGCTACCAACTCTTTT
TCCGAAGGTAACTGGCTTCAGCAGAGCGCAGATACCAAATACTGTCCTTCTAGTGTAGCCGTAGTTAGGC
CACCACTTCAAGAACTCTGTAGCACCGCCTACATACCTCGCTCTGCTAATCCTGTTACCAGTGGCTGCTG
CCAGTGGCGATAAGTCGTGTCTTACCGGGTTGGACTCAAGACGATAGTTACCGGATAAGGCGCAGCGGTC
GGGCTGAACGGGGGGTTCGTGCACACAGCCCAGCTTGGAGCGAACGACCTACACCGAACTGAGATACCTA
CAGCGTGAGCTATGAGAAAGCGCCACGCTTCCCGAAGGGAGAAAGGCGGACAGGTATCCGGTAAGCGGCA
GGGTCGGAACAGGAGAGCGCACGAGGGAGCTTCCAGGGGGAAACGCCTGGTATCTTTATAGTCCTGTCGG
GTTTCGCCACCTCTGACTTGAGCGTCGATTTTTGTGATGCTCGTCAGGGGGGCGGAGCCTATGGAAAAAC
GCCAGCAACGCGGCCTTTTTACGGTTCCTGGCCTTTTGCTGGCCTTTTGCTCACATGTTCTTTCCTGCGT
TATCCCCTGATTCTGTGGATAACCGTATTACCGCCTTTGAGTGAGCTGATACCGCTCGCCGCAGCCGAAC
GACCGAGCGCAGCGAGTCAGTGAGCGAGGAAGCGGAAGAGCGCCTGATGCGGTATTTTCTCCTTACGCAT
CTGTGCGGTATTTCACACCGCAATGGTGCACTCTCAGTACAATCTGCTCTGATGCCGCATAGTTAAGCCA
GTATACACTCCGCTATCGCTACGTGACTGGGTCATGGCTGCGCCCCGACACCCGCCAACACCCGCTGACG
CGCCCTGACGGGCTTGTCTGCTCCCGGCATCCGCTTACAGACAAGCTGTGACCGTCTCCGGGAGCTGCAT
GTGTCAGAGGTTTTCACCGTCATCACCGAAACGCGCGAGGCAGCTGCGGTAAAGCTCATCAGCGTGGTCG
TGAAGCGATTCACAGATGTCTGCCTGTTCATCCGCGTCCAGCTCGTTGAGTTTCTCCAGAAGCGTTAATG
TCTGGCTTCTGATAAAGCGGGCCATGTTAAGGGCGGTTTTTTCCTGTTTGGTCACTGATGCCTCCGTGTA
AGGGGGATTTCTGTTCATGGGGGTAATGATACCGATGAAACGAGAGAGGATGCTCACGATACGGGTTACT
GATGATGAACATGCCCGGTTACTGGAACGTTGTGAGGGTAAACAACTGGCGGTATGGATGCGGCGGGACC
AGAGAAAAATCACTCAGGGTCAATGCCAGCGCTTCGTTAATACAGATGTAGGTGTTCCACAGGGTAGCCA
GCAGCATCCTGCGATGCAGATCCGGAACATAATGGTGCAGGGCGCTGACTTCCGCGTTTCCAGACTTTAC
GAAACACGGAAACCGAAGACCATTCATGTTGTTGCTCAGGTCGCAGACGTTTTGCAGCAGCAGTCGCTTC
ACGTTCGCTCGCGTATCGGTGATTCATTCTGCTAACCAGTAAGGCAACCCCGCCAGCCTAGCCGGGTCCT
CAACGACAGGAGCACGATCATGCGCACCCGTGGCCAGGACCCAACGCTGCCCGAGATGCGCCGCGTGCGG
CTGCTGGAGATGGCGGACGCGATGGATATGTTCTGCCAAGGGTTGGTTTGCGCATTCACAGTTCTCCGCA
AGAATTGATTGGCTCCAATTCTTGGAGTGGTGAATCCGTTAGCGAGGTGCCGCCGGCTTCCATTCAGGTC
GAGGTGGCCCGGCTCCATGCACCGCGACGCAACGCGGGGAGGCAGACAAGGTATAGGGCGGCGCCTACAA
TCCATGCCAACCCGTTCCATGTGCTCGCCGAGGCGGCATAAATCGCCGTGACGATCAGCGGTCCAATGAT
CGAAGTTAGGCTGGTAAGAGCCGCGAGCGATCCTTGAAGCTGTCCCTGATGGTCGTCATCTACCTGCCTG
GACAGCATGGCCTGCAACGCGGGCATCCCGATGCCGCCGGAAGCGAGAAGAATCATAATGGGGAAGGCCA
TCCAGCCTCGCGTCGCGAACGCCAGCAAGACGTAGCCCAGCGCGTCGGCCGCCATGCCGGCGATAATGGC
CTGCTTCTCGCCGAAACGTTTGGTGGCGGGACCAGTGACGAAGGCTTGAGCGAGGGCGTGCAAGATTCCG
AATACCGCAAGCGACAGGCCGATCATCGTCGCGCTCCAGCGAAAGCGGTCCTCGCCGAAAATGACCCAGA
GCGCTGCCGGCACCTGTCCTACGAGTTGCATGATAAAGAAGACAGTCATAAGTGCGGCGACGATAGTCAT
GCCCCGCGCCCACCGGAAGGAGCTGACTGGGTTGAAGGCTCTCAAGGGCATCGGTCGAGATCCCGGTGCC
TAATGAGTGAGCTAACTTACATTAATTGCGTTGCGCTCACTGCCCGCTTTCCAGTCGGGAAACCTGTCGT
GCCAGCTGCATTAATGAATCGGCCAACGCGCGGGGAGAGGCGGTTTGCGTATTGGGCGCCAGGGTGGTTT
TTCTTTTCACCAGTGAGACGGGCAACAGCTGATTGCCCTTCACC
Features (pLannotate 1.2.2; 20 found; start..end, strand, type, name):
    936..1013    -  promoter       lacI promoter: lacI
   1021..1300    -  CDS            TcR (fragment): tetracycline efflux protein; tet; confers resistance to tetracycline
   1322..1340    +  promoter       T7 promoter: promoter for bacteriophage T7 RNA polymerase
   1341..1365    +  protein_bind   lac operator: The lac repressor binds to the lac operator to inhibit transcription in E. coli. This inhibition can be relieved by adding lactose or isopropyl-β-D-thiogalactopyranoside (IPTG). lac repressor encoded by lacI
   1380..1402    +  RBS            RBS: efficient ribosome binding site from bacteriophage T7 gene 10 (Olins and Rangwala, 1989)
   1421..1437    +  CDS            capTEV™ (fragment): composite tag for in vivo biotinylation, TEV protease cleavage, and 6xHis tagging
   1463..3559    +  CDS            DNM1L (fragment): DNM1L_HUMAN - Also known as DLP1, DRP1. Experimental evidence at protein level: Swiss-Prot protein existence level 1. [Isoform 4]: Inhibits peroxisomal division when overexpressed. From Homo sapiens (Human).
   3593..3642    +  CDS            SET1 (fragment): solubility-enhancement tag derived from T7 phage gene 10B
   3650..3697    +  terminator     T7 terminator: transcription terminator for bacteriophage T7 RNA polymerase
   3720..3824    -  CDS            TcR (fragment): tetracycline efflux protein; tet; confers resistance to tetracycline
   3872..3900    -  promoter       tet promoter: E. coli promoter for tetracycline efflux protein gene
   4013..4117    +  promoter       AmpR promoter: bla
   4118..4978    +  CDS            AmpR: β-lactamase; bla; confers resistance to ampicillin, carbenicillin, and related antibiotics
   5149..5737    +  rep_origin     ori: high-copy-number ColE1/pMB1/pBR322/pUC origin of replication
   5923..6062    -  misc_feature   bom: basis of mobility region from pBR322
   6164..6355    -  CDS            rop: Rop protein, which maintains plasmids at low copy number; rop
   6372..6752    +  CDS            YPB1_ECOLX: Protein predicted: Swiss-Prot protein existence level 4. From Escherichia coli.
   6994..7618    -  CDS            TcR (fragment): tetracycline efflux protein; tet; confers resistance to tetracycline
   7633..7654    -  protein_bind   CAP binding site: CAP binding activates transcription in the presence of cAMP. E. coli catabolite activator protein
   7667..935     -  CDS            lacI (across the origin): lac repressor; lacI; The lac repressor binds to the lac operator to inhibit transcription in E. coli. This inhibition can be relieved by adding lactose or isopropyl-β-D-thiogalactopyranoside (IPTG).
