[The description below was written by a language model from this plasmid's Addgene catalogue record and pLannotate feature annotations shown in this document.]
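Description:
6xHis(TEV)-Drp1(K38A)-StrepII is a bacterial expression plasmid built on the pET15b backbone for producing a mutant form of human dynamin-related protein 1 (Drp1, gene DNM1L) in E. coli. The 7.8 kb plasmid replicates from a pBR322-type ColE1 origin accompanied by the bom region and the rop gene, which keeps copy number modest, and it is selected with ampicillin through the β-lactamase gene. Several non-contiguous fragments of the tetracycline efflux gene and its promoter are annotated, but these are pBR322 remnants rather than a functional marker.

The expression cassette follows the standard pET layout: a T7 promoter with an adjacent lac operator, the T7 gene 10 ribosome binding site, the open reading frame and a T7 terminator. A plasmid-borne lacI gene supplies repressor, so transcription requires a host providing T7 RNA polymerase and is induced with IPTG. The insert is Drp1 isoform 3 carrying the K38A substitution, inserted by ligation-independent cloning. It is preceded by a 6xHis tag separated from the protein by a TEV protease cleavage site, and followed by a C-terminal StrepII tag. The automated annotation does not label these tags directly: it marks a short capTEV-like fragment upstream, and a small fragment called SET1 downstream that is probably a partial match to vector sequence rather than a designed tag.

The two terminal tags allow sequential affinity purification that enriches for full-length protein, with optional removal of the His tag. The record gives the purpose only as bacterial expression of the mutant. The associated publication concerns Drp1 membrane constriction and severing in mitochondrial and peroxisomal fission.
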