Addgene plasmid #174423: 6xHis(TEV)-Drp1(K38A)-StrepII
Purpose: Expresses human Drp1 Isoform 3 with K38A mutation in bacteria
Depositing lab: Thomas Pucadyil. Depositing organization: Indian Institute of Science Education and Research (IISER), Pune. Publication: Dynamin-related protein 1 has membrane constricting and severing abilities sufficient for mitochondrial and peroxisomal fission. Kamerkar SC, Kraus F, Sharpe AJ, Pucadyil TJ, Ryan MT. Nat Commun. 2018 Dec 7;9(1):5239. doi: 10.1038/s41467-018-07543-w. PubMed 30531964.
Backbone
  Vector backbone: pET15b
  Backbone manufacturer: Novagen
  Vector type: Bacterial Expression
Growth in bacteria
  Bacterial resistance: Ampicillin, 100 μg/mL
  Growth temperature: 37°C
  Growth strain: DH5alpha
  Copy number: Unknown
Gene/Insert
  Gene/Insert name: Drp1
  Species: H. sapiens (human)
  Mutation: K38A
  GenBank ID: NM_005690.5
  Promoter: T7
  Tag / fusion protein: 6xHis(TEV) (N terminal on insert); StrepII (C terminal on insert)
  Entrez Gene: DNM1L (a.k.a. DLP1, DRP1, DVLP, DYMPLE, EMPF, EMPF1, HDYNIV, OPA5)
  Cloning method: Ligation Independent Cloning
  Sequencing primers: 5′ T7 forward; 3′ T7 reverse
Terms and licenses: Academic/Nonprofit Terms; Industry Terms: Not Available to Industry
How to cite: 6xHis(TEV)-Drp1(K38A)-StrepII was a gift from Thomas Pucadyil (Addgene plasmid # 174423 ; http://n2t.net/addgene:174423 ; RRID:Addgene_174423)
