>Addgene plasmid #174423 | 6xHis(TEV)-Drp1(K38A)-StrepII | depositor partial sequence | sequence record 338391 | ORF sequenced using T7 forward and T7 reverse
ATAATTTTGTTTAACTTTAAGAAGGAGATATACCATGGGCAGCAGCCATCATCATCATCATCACGAAAAT
CTGTATTTCCAAGGCTCGATGGAGGCGCTAATTCCTGTCATAAACAAGCTCCAGGACGTCTTCAACACGG
TGGGCGCCGACATCATCCAGCTGCCTCAAATCGTCGTAGTGGGAACGCAGAGCAGCGGAGCGAGCTCAGT
GCTAGAAAGCCTGGTGGGGAGGGACCTGCTTCCCAGAGGTACTGGAATTGTCACCCGGAGACCTCTCATT
CTGCAACTGGTCCATGTTTCACAAGAAGATAAACGGAAAACAACAGGAGAAGAAAATGGGGTGGAAGCAG
AAGAATGGGGTAAATTTCTTCACACCAAAAATAAGCTTTACACGGATTTTGATGAAATTCGACAAGAAAT
TGAAAATGAAACAGAAAGAATTTCAGGAAATAATAAGGGAGTAAGCCCTGAACCAATTCATCTTAAGATT
TTTTCACCCAACGTTGTCAATTTGACACTTGTGGATTTGCCAGGAATGACCAAGGTGCCTGTAGGTGATC
AACCTAAGGATATTGAGCTTCAAATCAGAGAGCTCATTCTTCGGTTCATCAGTAATCCTAATTCCATTAT
CCTCGCTGTCACTGCTGCTAATACAGATATGGCAACATCAGAGGCACTTAAAATTTCAAGAGAGGTAGAT
CCAGATGGTCGCAGAACCCTAGCTGTAATCACTAAACTTGATCTCATGGATGCGGGTACTGATGCCATGG
ATGTATTGATGGGAAGGGTTATTCCAGTCAAACTTGGAATAATTGGAGTAGTTAACAGGAGCCAGCTAGA
TATTAACAACAAGAAGAGTGTAACTGATTCAATCCGTGATGAGTATGCTTTTCTTCAAAAGAAATATCCA
TCTCTGGCCAATAGAAATGGAACAAAGTATCTTGCTAGGACTCTAAACAGGTTACTGATGCATCACATCA
GAGATTGTTTACCAGAGTTGAAAACAAGAATAAATGTTCTAGCTGCTCAGTATCAGTCTCTTCTAAATAG
CTACGGTGAACCCGTGGATGATAAAAGTGCTACTTTACTCCAACTTATTACCAAATTTGCCACAGAATAT
TGTAACACTATTGAAGGAACTGCAAAATATATTGAAACTTCGGAGCTATGCGGTGGTGCTAGAATTTGTT
ATATTTTCCATGAGACTTTTGGGCGAACCTTAGAATCTGTTGATCCACTTGGTGGCCTTAACACTATTGA
CATTTTGACTGCCATTAGAAATGCTACTGGTCCTCGTCCTGCTTTATTTGTGCCTGAGGTTTCATTTGAG
TTACTGGTGAAGCGGCAAATCAAACGTCTAGAAGAGCCCAGCCTCCGCTGTGTGGAACTGGTTCATGAGG
AAATGCAAAGGATCATTCAGCACTGTAGCAATTACAGTACACAGGAATTGTTACGATTTCCTAAACTTCA
TGATGCCATAGTTGAAGTGGTGACTTGTCTTCTTCGTAAAAGGTTGCCTGTTACAAATGAAATGGTCCAT
AACTTAGTGGCAATTGAACTGGCTTATATCAACACAAAACATCCAGACTTTGCTGATGCTTGTGGGCTAA
TGAACAATAATATAGAGGAACAAAGGAGAAACAGGCTAGCCAGAGAATTACCTTCAGCTGTATCACGAGA
CAAGGTTGCATCTGGAGGTGGTGGGGTTGGAGATGGTGTTCAAGAACCAACCACAGGCAACTGGAGAGGA
ATGCTGAAAACTTCAAAAGCTGAAGAGTTATTAGCAGAAGAAAAATCAAAACCCATTCCAATTATGCCAG
CCAGTCCACAAAAAGGTCATGCCGTGAACCTGCTAGATGTGCCAGTTCCTGTTGCACGAAAACTATCTGC
TCGGGAACAGCGAGATTGTGAGGTTATTGAACGACTCATTAAATCATATTTTCTCATTGTCAGAAAGAAT
ATTCAAGACAGTGTGCCAAAGGCAGTAATGCATTTTTTGGTTAATCATGTGAAAGACACTCTTCAGAGTG
AGCTAGTAGGCCAGCTGTATAAATCATCCTTATTGGATGATCTTCTGACAGAATCTGAGGACATGGCACA
GCGCAGGAAAGAAGCAGCTGATATGCTAAAGGCATTACAAGGAGCCAGTCAAATTATTGCTGAAATCCGG
GAGACTCATCTTTGGTGGTCTCATCCTCAGTTCGAAAAATAAGATCCGGCTGCTAACAAAGC
